>Addgene plasmid #147140 | pAc5.1B-lambdaN-HA-CeAIN2-del254-400_O | depositor full sequence | sequence record 289587 | Full Sequence
CTTCAAGGAATTAATTCTATATTCTAAAAACACAAATGATACTTCTAAAAAAAATCATGAATGGCATCAA
CTCTGAATCAAATCTTTGCAGATGCACCTACTTCTCATTTCCACTGTCACATCATTTTTCCAGATCTCGC
TGCCTGTTATGTGGCCCACAAACCAAGACACGTTTTATGGCCATTAAAGCTGGCTGATCGTCGCCAAACA
CCAAATACATATCAATATGTACATTCGAGAAAGAAGCGATCAAAGAAGCGTCTTCGGGCGAGTAGGAGAA
TGCGGAGGAGAAGGAGAACGAGCTGATCTAGTATCTCTCCACAATCCAATGCCAACTGACCAACTGGCCA
TATTCGGAGCAATTTGAAGCCAATTTCCATCGCCTGGCGATCGCTCCATTCTTGGCTATATGTTTTTCAC
CGTTCCCGGGGCCATTTTCAAAGACTCGTCGGTAAGATAAGATTGTGTCACTCGCTGTCTCTCTTCATTT
GTCGAAGAATGCTGAGGAATTTCGCGATGACGTCGGCGAGTATTTTGAAGAATGAGAATAATTTGTATTT
ATACGAAAATCAGTTAGTGGAATTTTCTACAAAAACATGTTATCTATAGATAATTTTGTTGCAAAATATG
TTGACTATGACAAAGATTGTATGTATATACCTTTAATGTATTCTCATTTTCTTATGTATTTATAATGGCA
ATGATGATACTGATGATATTTTAAGATGATGCCAGACCACAGGCTGATTTCTGCGTCTTTTGCCGAACGC
AGTGCATGTGCGGTTGTTGTTTTTTGGAATAGTTTCAATTTTCGGACTGTCCGCTTTGATTTCAGTTTCT
TGGCTTATTCAAAAAGCAAAGTAAAGCCAAAAAAGCGAGATGGCAATACCAAATGCGGCAAAACGGTAGT
GGAAGGAAAGGGGTGCGGGGCAGCGGAAGGAAGGGTGGGGCGGGGCGTGGCGGGGTCTGTGGCTGGGCGC
GACGTCACCGACGTTGGAGCCACTCCTTTGACCATGTGTGCGTGTGTGTATTATTCGTGTCTCGCCACTC
GCCGGTTGTTTTTTTCTTTTTATCTCGCTCTCTCTAGCGCCATCTCGTACGCATGCTCAACGCACCGCAT
GTTGCCGTGTCCTTTATGCGTCATTTTGGCTCGAAATAGGCAATTATTTAAACAAAGATTAGTCAACGAA
AACGCTAAAATAAATAAGTCTACAATATGGTTACTTATTGCCATGTGTGTGCAGCCAACGATAGCAACAA
AAGCAACAACACAGTGGCTTTCCCTCTTTCACTTTTTGTTTGCAAGCGCGTGCGAGCAAGACGGCACGAC
CGGCAAACGCAATTACGCTGACAAAGAGCAGACGAAGTTTTGGCCGAAAAACATCAAGGCGCCTGATACG
AATGCATTTGCAATAACAATTGCGATATTTAATATTGTTTATGAAGCTGTTTGACTTCAAAACACACAAA
AAAAAAAATAAAACAAATTATTTGAAAGAGAATTAGGAATCGGACAGCTTATCGTTACGGGCTAACAGCA
CACCGAGACGAAATAGCTTACCTGACGTCACAGCCTCTGGAAGAACTGCCGCCAAGCAGAGAGAGAGAGA
AAAAGAGGGAGAGCAGCTTAGACCGCATGTGCTTGTGTGTGAGGCGTCTCTCTCTTCGTCTCCTGTTTGC
GCAAACGCATAGACTGCACTGAGAAAATCGATTACCTATTTTTTATGAATGAATATTTGCACTATTACTA
TTCAAAACTATTAAGATAGCAATCACATTCAATAGCCAAATACTATACCACCTGAGCGATGCAACGAAAT
GATCAATTTGAGCAAAAATGCTGCATATTTAGGACGGCATCATTATAGAAATGCTTCTTGCTGTGTACTT
TTCTCTCGTCTGGCAGCTGTTTCGCCGTTATTGTTAAAACCGGCTTAAGTTAGGTGTGTTTTCTACGACT
AGTGATGCCCCTACTAGAAGATGTGTGTTGCACAAATGTCCCTGAATAACCAATTTGAAGTGCAGATAGC
AGTAAACGTAAGCTAATATGAATATTATTTAACTGTAATGTTTTAATATCGCTGGACATTACTAATAAAC
CCACTATAAACACATGTACATATGTATGTTTTGGCATACAATGAGTAGTTGGGGAAAAAATGTGTAAAAG
CACCGTGACCATCACAGCATAAAGATAACCAGCTGAAGTATCGAATATGAGTAACCCCCAAATTGAATCA
CATGCCGCAACTGATAGGACCCATGGAAGTACACTCTTCATGGCGATATACAAGACACACACAAGCACGA
ACACCCAGTTGCGGAGGAAATTCTCCGTAAATGAAAACCCAATCGGCGAACAATTCATACCCATATATGG
TAAAAGTTTTGAACGCGACTTGAGAGCGGAGAGCATTGCGGCTGATAAGGTTTTAGCGCTAAGCGGGCTT
TATAAAACGGGCTGCGGGACCAGTTTTCATATCACTACCGTTTGAGTTCTTGTGCTGTGTGGATACTCCT
CCCGACACAAAGCCGCTCCATCAGCCAGCAGTCGTCTAATCCAGAGACCCCGGATCGGGGTACCAACATG
GACGCACAAACACGACGACGTGAGCGTCGCGCTGAGAAACAAGCTCAATGGAAAGCTGCAAACGGTGGAT
CTCCTCCACATATGGCTTACCCATACGATGTTCCAGATTACGCTCCTCCAAGCTTGAATTCTGCAGATAT
CCAGCACAGTGGCGGCCGCATGAACGGGGACGGTTGGCAAGGACCTGGGCGTGGAGGACCACATCACATG
AATGGTGGCGGAGGAGGACGACGTGGTGGAGGTGGTGGTATGCACAATCAAAGAATACAACAGAATCCCC
ATCATGGTGGAATGAATCGTATGATGCCACACGGATTCCGACCACAACAAGGACAATTTATGCCTCAATA
TCCTCCACCACCACCAATGGGTGGAATGCCTGATGTGATGGATATTAATATGCGAATGGATGGTATGTCA
TTAGGATCGACACCATCAGGAATTCCTGGACAATATGGTGATATGGGTCCACCGCCAGTCCAACAATGGA
ATCAACCTGCTCCATTTGTACCTCCACCTCAACAAGACGATCTCTATGATCCTTCGGGATATGGTGGTGG
AGCTGGTGGTGGTGGAGGACATCATCCATCTCATATGCCACCATATGGACAACGTGGAAATAATCAGAAT
CAATACGGGAATCGAATGCAAGGAGGTCAAGGTGGTTATCGAGGGAATCAACAGAGGCAGCAGCAGCAAC
AGCCTCAACAGGGATTCAATATGCCACCAATGATGGTTCCACCTGGTCAGCCTCCATTTTATGGTGGAAA
TCAACCGAATCATCATCATCAACAACCCTCATTTGCTCCGTCGCCATTCTCAATGGGTGGAGGTGGTGGA
GGATCACAAGGAGGACCACACGAACAGCACGGACCAGGTGGAAATCAGAATGGAGGATTCGGAGTTTCAT
CATCATCAGGACGTCATCCATCTCATCATCAATCAAATGATAATTCAATGTGGAATAGTCCATCAGTTGG
AGGAGGTCAATCAAATAGTGAAACACGTAATCCATTCTTTGCTCAACACATGCAACAGCAACAACATCAA
CAACAACATCAGCCACACTATGGAGGTTATGGTGATAATGGGGTGCTTGATGGTGGATCATTGTGGTCTG
CTGCTGTCATGGATGGATCCTCAATGGTACCACCACATCCAACAATGGGTGTCGGATCATCAGCTTCATC
GTCATCAATTCCAATTGGCATGTTGATGATGAGCGGCAGTGGAAATGTTGGAGGCGGACCACCATCCTCA
TCTTCATTGTTGGACGAGGATGGTAGCCAGAAGAAGCTGGCTGAAAATCTGAAATTAGCCGTTCAGAAGG
GTCATTTGGATATTTCCCTACTCTCACTTCCGCACATTCCGCCCAACGTGCTCGACTTGCTCACCGAAAT
TTTGGCGGTCATTCCGCGTTTGGACGACTATGAGGATGAGCTCAAAAAATTGGGAGAAAATCGCCCTTCG
AACTATGACGAGGGAGCCAGCAAAGAGGAGAAAGAATCGTGGATGAGCAAGGATCAAAAGAACGATCACG
ACAAAGCAGTAATCGGAGTAGTGACTGCAAAGATCGAGGTGACACAATTATCTAAAAAGATCACCGAAGC
TTTGATCGAAGCTGGGCTTCTTCCACCACAACCACAAACATCTACATCTGCAAATACATCTACCAATCAT
CTTAATCATAGAGGAGGACCACCGCCAGGATCCGATGGAGGAGCTGGTCCAAGTACTTCACGAAGTGGTG
GAGGTGGTGCTGCTGGTGGAGACTCTTTTAATAGTAGTGGAGGTGGTGGACCACCTGATCATTATTATGA
TTATTCGTTCCTTGGTTAGCTCGAGTCTAGAGGGCCCGCGGTTCGAAGGTAAGCCTATCCCTAACCCTCT
CCTCGGTCTCGATTCTACGCGTACCGGTCATCATCACCATCACCATTGAGTTTAAACCCGCTGATCAGCC
TCGACTGTGCCTTCTAAGGCCTGAGCTCGCTGATCAGCCTCGATCGAGGATCCAGACATGATAAGATACA
TTGATGAGTTTGGACAAACCACAACTAGAATGCAGTGAAAAAAATGCTTTATTTGTGAAATTTGTGATGC
TATTGCTTTATTTGTAACCATTATAAGCTGCAATAAACAAGTTAACAACAACAATTGCATTCATTTTATG
TTTCAGGTTCAGGGGGAGGTGTGGGAGGTTTTTTAAAGCAAGTAAAACCTCTACAAATGTGGTATGGCTG
ATTATGATCAGTCGACCGATGCCCTTGAGAGCCTTCAACCCAGTCAGCTCCTTCCGGTGGGCGCGGGGCA
TGACTATCGTCGCCGCACTTATGACTGTCTTCTTTATCATGCAACTCGTAGGACAGGTGCCGGCAGCGCT
CTGGGTCATTTTCGGCGAGGACCGCTTTCGCTGGAGCGCGACGATGATCGGCCTGTCGCTTGCGGTATTC
GGAATCTTGCACGCCCTCGCTCAAGCCTTCGTCACTGGTCCCGCCACCAAACGTTTCGGCGAGAAGCAGG
CCATTATCGCCGGCATGGCGGCCGACGCGCTGGGCTACGTCTTGCTGGCGTTCGCGACGCGAGGCTGGAT
GGCCTTCCCCATTATGATTCTTCTCGCTTCCGGCGGCATCGGGATGCCCGCGTTGCAGGCCATGCTGTCC
AGGCAGGTAGATGACGACCATCAGGGACAGCTTCAAGGATCGCTCGCGGCTCTTACCAGCCAGCAAAAGG
CCAGGAACCGTAAAAAGGCCGCGTTGCTGGCGTTTTTCCATAGGCTCCGCCCCCCTGACGAGCATCACAA
AAATCGACGCTCAAGTCAGAGGTGGCGAAACCCGACAGGACTATAAAGATACCAGGCGTTTCCCCCTGGA
AGCTCCCTCGTGCGCTCTCCTGTTCCGACCCTGCCGCTTACCGGATACCTGTCCGCCTTTCTCCCTTCGG
GAAGCGTGGCGCTTTCTCAATGCTCACGCTGTAGGTATCTCAGTTCGGTGTAGGTCGTTCGCTCCAAGCT
GGGCTGTGTGCACGAACCCCCCGTTCAGCCCGACCGCTGCGCCTTATCCGGTAACTATCGTCTTGAGTCC
AACCCGGTAAGACACGACTTATCGCCACTGGCAGCAGCCACTGGTAACAGGATTAGCAGAGCGAGGTATG
TAGGCGGTGCTACAGAGTTCTTGAAGTGGTGGCCTAACTACGGCTACACTAGAAGGACAGTATTTGGTAT
CTGCGCTCTGCTGAAGCCAGTTACCTTCGGAAAAAGAGTTGGTAGCTCTTGATCCGGCAAACAAACCACC
GCTGGTAGCGGTGGTTTTTTTGTTTGCAAGCAGCAGATTACGCGCAGAAAAAAAGGATCTCAAGAAGATC
CTTTGATCTTTTCTACGGGGTCTGACGCTCAGTGGAACGAAAACTCACGTTAAGGGATTTTGGTCATGAG
ATTATCAAAAAGGATCTTCACCTAGATCCTTTTAAATTAAAAATGAAGTTTTAAATCAATCTAAAGTATA
TATGAGTAAACTTGGTCTGACAGTTACCAATGCTTAATCAGTGAGGCACCTATCTCAGCGATCTGTCTAT
TTCGTTCATCCATAGTTGCCTGACTCCCCGTCGTGTAGATAACTACGATACGGGAGGGCTTACCATCTGG
CCCCAGTGCTGCAATGATACCGCGAGACCCACGCTCACCGGCTCCAGATTTATCAGCAATAAACCAGCCA
GCCGGAAGGGCCGAGCGCAGAAGTGGTCCTGCAACTTTATCCGCCTCCATCCAGTCTATTAATTGTTGCC
GGGAAGCTAGAGTAAGTAGTTCGCCAGTTAATAGTTTGCGCAACGTTGTTGCCATTGCTGCAGGCATCGT
GGTGTCACGCTCGTCGTTTGGTATGGCTTCATTCAGCTCCGGTTCCCAACGATCAAGGCGAGTTACATGA
TCCCCCATGTTGTGCAAAAAAGCGGTTAGCTCCTTCGGTCCTCCGATCGTTGTCAGAAGTAAGTTGGCCG
CAGTGTTATCACTCATGGTTATGGCAGCACTGCATAATTCTCTTACTGTCATGCCATCCGTAAGATGCTT
TTCTGTGACTGGTGAGTACTCAACCAAGTCATTCTGAGAATAGTGTATGCGGCGACCGAGTTGCTCTTGC
CCGGCGTCAACACGGGATAATACCGCGCCACATAGCAGAACTTTAAAAGTGCTCATCATTGGAAAACGTT
CTTCGGGGCGAAAACTCTCAAGGATCTTACCGCTGTTGAGATCCAGTTCGATGTAACCCACTCGTGCACC
CAACTGATCTTCAGCATCTTTTACTTTCACCAGCGTTTCTGGGTGAGCAAAAACAGGAAGGCAAAATGCC
GCAAAAAAGGGAATAAGGGCGACACGGAAATGTTGAATACTCATACTCTTCCTTTTTCAATATTATTGAA
GCATTTATCAGGGTTATTGTCTCATGAGCGGATACATATTTGAATGTATTTAGAAAAATAAACAAATAGG
GGTTCCGCGCACATTTCCCCGAAAAGTGCCACCTGACGTCTAAGAAACCATTATTATCATGACATTAACC
TATAAAAATAGGCGTATCACGAGGCCCTTTCGT
Features (pLannotate 1.2.2; 10 found; start..end, strand, type, name):
     56..2568    +  promoter       Ac5 promoter: Drosophila melanogaster actin 5C promoter
   2588..2653    +  CDS            N (fragment): REGN_LAMBD - Experimental evidence at protein level: Swiss-Prot protein existence level 1. Plays a role as a transcriptional antitermination factor that allows the virus to initiate its lytic phase. Activates expression of the delayed viral early genes by modifying host RNA polymerase (RNAP) into a form that is resistant to termination signals. This antitermination function requires the host NusA protein which serves to stabilize the interaction between antitermination protein N and host RNA polymerase. From Escherichia phage lambda (Bacteriophage lambda).
   2678..2704    +  CDS            3xHA (fragment): three tandem HA epitope tags
   4458..4499    +  CDS            V5 tag: epitope tag from simian virus 5
   4599..4733    -  polyA_signal   SV40 poly(A) signal: SV40 polyadenylation signal
   4756..4840    -  CDS            large T antigen (fragment): large T antigen from SV40 (simian virus 40)
   4841..5311    +  CDS            TcR (fragment): tetracycline efflux protein; tet; confers resistance to tetracycline
   5355..5943    -  rep_origin     ori: high-copy-number ColE1/pMB1/pBR322/pUC origin of replication
   6114..6974    -  CDS            AmpR: β-lactamase; bla; confers resistance to ampicillin, carbenicillin, and related antibiotics
   6975..7079    -  promoter       AmpR promoter: bla
