[The description below was written by a language model from this plasmid's Addgene catalogue record and pLannotate feature annotations shown in this document.]
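Description:
pAc5.1B-lambdaN-HA-CeAIN2-del254-400_O is an insect-cell expression plasmid of about 7.2 kb. The catalogue lists the backbone as unknown, but the name and annotated features point to a pAc5.1-type vector. A long Drosophila melanogaster actin 5C (Ac5) promoter provides strong constitutive transcription in Drosophila-derived cells, and an SV40 polyadenylation signal region lies downstream of the expression cassette. In bacteria the plasmid is maintained through a ColE1/pUC-type origin and selected with ampicillin via the bla gene and its own promoter. The catalogue records it as low copy even though the origin annotation is of the high-copy class. Short fragments matching SV40 large T antigen and a tetracycline resistance gene are also annotated. They appear to be non-functional backbone remnants.

The payload is a Caenorhabditis elegans AIN-2 coding sequence carrying an internal deletion, which the name gives as residues 254–400. AIN-2 is a GW182-family protein, judging from the associated study on nematode GW182 proteins. The insert itself is not annotated in the feature table, but it would occupy the gap between the N-terminal tags and the vector's V5 tag. Upstream, the open reading frame begins with a short fragment of bacteriophage lambda N protein, followed by an HA epitope. The lambda N peptide binds boxB RNA hairpins, so such fusions are typically used to tether a protein artificially to a boxB-containing reporter mRNA and measure its effect on translation or mRNA decay. The HA tag allows detection or immunoprecipitation. Whether the downstream V5 tag is in frame and expressed is not stated. The deletion mutant presumably serves to map the regions of AIN-2 needed for silencing or for binding partner proteins, although the record gives the purpose only as insect expression.
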