Addgene plasmid #147140: pAc5.1B-lambdaN-HA-CeAIN2-del254-400_O
Purpose: Insect Expression of CeAAIN2-del254-400
Depositing lab: Elisa Izaurralde. Depositing organization: Max Planck Institute for Developmental Biology. Publication: The Caenorhabditis elegans GW182 protein AIN-1 interacts with PAB-1 and subunits of the PAN2-PAN3 and CCR4-NOT deadenylase complexes. Kuzuoglu-Ozturk D, Huntzinger E, Schmidt S, Izaurralde E. Nucleic Acids Res. 2012 Jul;40(12):5651-65. doi: 10.1093/nar/gks218. Epub 2012 Mar 7. PubMed 22402495.
Backbone
  Vector backbone: Unknown
  Vector type: Insect Expression
Growth in bacteria
  Bacterial resistance: Ampicillin, 100 μg/mL
  Growth temperature: 37°C
  Growth strain: DH5alpha
  Copy number: Low Copy
Gene/Insert
  Gene/Insert name: CeAAIN2-del254-400
  Species: C. elegans (nematode)
  Cloning method: Unknown
Terms and licenses: Academic/Nonprofit Terms; Industry Terms: Not Available to Industry
Depositor comments: sequence given by NCBI: AF000196.1 Plasmids from this collection were made available to the research community and donated after the lab closed. Please note that the sequence provided by the depositing laboratory may be theoretical/predicted or based on Sanger sequencing results. There may be discrepancies between sequencing results obtained by Addgene and the depositor sequence. If an Addgene verified sequence is not available, please contact before placing your order to request that our lab fully sequence the plasmid.
How to cite: pAc5.1B-lambdaN-HA-CeAIN2-del254-400_O was a gift from Elisa Izaurralde (Addgene plasmid # 147140 ; http://n2t.net/addgene:147140 ; RRID:Addgene_147140)
